>Addgene plasmid #8380 | pProEX-Af2Sir2 | addgene partial sequence | sequence record 17276 | M13_pUC-Rev
ACANNNGNACTCCATCACCATCACCATCACGATTACGATATCCCAACGACCGAAAACCTGTATTTTCAGG
GCGCCATGGAGGATGAGATAAGGAAAGCGGCAGAGATTCTTGCCAAATCGAAGCACGCGGTTGTTTTCAC
AGGTGCAGGAATTTCGGCCGAGAGTGGTATTCCCACGTTCAGGGGCGAGGATGGGTTGTGGAGAAAGTAC
GACCCTGAGGAGGTCGCCTCAATTTCGGGATTCAAGAGAAACCCAAGGGCCTTTTGGGAGTTTTCTATGG
AAATGAAGGATAAGCTGTTTGCAGAGCCAAATCCCGCTCACTACGCCATAGCGGAGCTGGAAAGGATGGG
GATTGTGAAGGCCGTCATCACTCAGAACATAGACATGCTGCATCAGAGGGCGGGGAGCAGGAGAGTTCTG
GAGCTTCACGGAAGTATGGACAAGCTCGACTGCCTCGATTGCCACGAAACATACGACTGGAGCGAGTTTG
TAGAGGATTTCAACAAAGGCGAAATCCCGCGCTGCAGGAAATGCGGCAGCTACTACGTCAAGCCGAGAGT
GGTGCTTTTTGGTGCCATANNNNNNNNANATCNNNNNTATTNNAAGCNTTTGAAGAGGCAAANCNCTGCG
ATGCATTTATGGTGGTTGNCTCTAGCCTCGTGGTTTATCCCNTGTGACTCCCTCATGCGAGAAGTGACGA
AGACAAAATNNTCTCGTAATGCGGANCCACATGCTGACCCNTTTGACNTNANTCTCGAAGGCNGAAATTT
TCNAAATCTAAAGAGTCANNGTGAGATGAAATACGCCTTCANCAACTGATNCAGCTGGNCACTGTNTGCG
AGAAATTCCNGAATACAACAACGNGNANATCGNAA
