[The description below was written by a language model from this plasmid's Addgene catalogue record.]
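Description:
pProEX-Af2Sir2 is a bacterial expression plasmid built on the commercial pProEXHT backbone (about 4.75 kb without insert). It is maintained in E. coli as a high-copy plasmid under ampicillin selection. The record lists a standard cloning strain for propagation and mentions BL21 cells, consistent with moving the plasmid into a protein-expression strain for production. No feature table accompanies the entry, and the catalogue fields do not state the promoter, origin of replication or any protease cleavage site, so those details cannot be confirmed here beyond what the backbone name implies.

The payload is the full-length coding sequence (759 bp) of Sir2-Af2, the second Sir2 homologue of the hyperthermophilic archaeon Archaeoglobus fulgidus. It is an NAD-dependent protein deacetylase of the sirtuin family. The gene was inserted by restriction cloning between NcoI and NotI sites, both of which remain intact. It is expressed with an N-terminal His tag, which allows purification of the recombinant protein by immobilised metal affinity chromatography. The Entrez gene links in the record point to human SIRT1 and SIRT2 and to another Sir2 entry. These appear to be name-based associations rather than a description of the insert, which is recorded as archaeal.

The associated publication reports the structure of a Sir2 enzyme bound to an acetylated p53 peptide. This indicates the construct was used to produce purified Sir2-Af2 for crystallography and related biochemical study of substrate recognition and deacetylation by sirtuins.
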