Addgene plasmid #8380: pProEX-Af2Sir2
Depositing lab: Cynthia Wolberger. Depositing organization: Johns Hopkins University and School of Medicine. Publication: Structure of a Sir2 enzyme bound to an acetylated p53 peptide. Avalos JL, Celic I, Muhammad S, Cosgrove MS, Boeke JD, Wolberger C. Mol Cell 2002 Sep;10(3):523-35. 10.1016/S1097-2765(02)00628-7 PubMed 12408821.
Backbone
  Vector backbone: pProEXHT
  Backbone manufacturer: Invitrogen
  Backbone size w/o insert (bp): 4750
  Vector type: Bacterial Expression
Growth in bacteria
  Bacterial resistance: Ampicillin, 100 μg/mL
  Growth temperature: 37°C
  Growth strain: DH5alpha
  Growth instructions: Bl-21 cells
  Copy number: High Copy
Gene/Insert
  Gene/Insert name: Sir2-Af2 full length (alt names: NAD-dependent protein deacetylases; Regulatory protein SIR2 homolog 2)
  Species: Archaeoglobus Fulgidus
  Insert size (bp): 759
  GenBank ID: NP_068953
  Entrez Gene: SIRT2 (a.k.a. SIR2, SIR2L, SIR2L2); Sir2.2; SIRT1 (a.k.a. SIR2, SIR2L1, SIR2alpha)
  Tag / fusion protein: His (N terminal on insert)
  Cloning method: Restriction Enzyme; 5′ cloning site NcoI (not destroyed); 3′ cloning site NotI (not destroyed)
  Sequencing primers: 5′ M13/pUC reverse 23
Terms and licenses: Academic/Nonprofit Terms; Industry Terms: Not Available to Industry
How to cite: pProEX-Af2Sir2 was a gift from Cynthia Wolberger (Addgene plasmid # 8380 ; http://n2t.net/addgene:8380 ; RRID:Addgene_8380)
